Addgene plasmid #232949: pCDH-3_Flag-ATP5PB
Purpose: Expresses ATP5PB
Depositing lab: Jianjun Chen. Depositing organization: Beckman Research Institute of the City of Hope. Publication: YTHDF2 promotes ATP synthesis and immune evasion in B cell malignancies. Chen Z, Zeng C, Yang L, Che Y, Chen M, Sau L, Wang B, Zhou K, Chen Y, Qing Y, Shen C, Zhang T, Wunderlich M, Wu D, Li W, Wang K, Leung K, Sun M, Tang T, He X, Zhang L, Swaminathan S, Mulloy JC, Muschen M, Huang H, Weng H, Xiao G, Deng X, Chen J. Cell. 2024 Dec 12:S0092-8674(24)01324-2. doi: 10.1016/j.cell.2024.11.007. PubMed 39694037.
Backbone
  Vector backbone: pCDH
  Vector type: Lentiviral
Growth in bacteria
  Bacterial resistance: Ampicillin, 100 μg/mL
  Growth temperature: 37°C
  Growth strain: NEB Stable
  Copy number: High Copy
Gene/Insert
  Gene/Insert name: ATP5PB
  Species: H. sapiens (human)
  Entrez Gene: ATP5F1 (a.k.a. PIG47)
  Cloning method: Restriction Enzyme; 5′ cloning site Unknown (unknown if destroyed)
Terms and licenses: Academic/Nonprofit Terms; Industry Terms: Not Available to Industry
How to cite: pCDH-3_Flag-ATP5PB was a gift from Jianjun Chen (Addgene plasmid # 232949 ; http://n2t.net/addgene:232949 ; RRID:Addgene_232949)
