[The description below was written by a language model from this plasmid's Addgene catalogue record and pLannotate feature annotations shown in this document.]
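Description:
pCDH-3_Flag-ATP5PB is a third-generation-style HIV-1 lentiviral transfer plasmid built on the pCDH backbone for expressing human ATP5PB (also known as ATP5F1), the b subunit of the peripheral stalk of mitochondrial F1F0 ATP synthase. In bacteria it is maintained through a high-copy ColE1/pUC-type origin and selected with ampicillin via the β-lactamase gene. The remaining lac, rop, bom and lacZα fragments are backbone remnants with no evident role. An SV40 origin and SV40 polyadenylation signal lie downstream of the viral cassette.

The viral genome is transcribed from a chimeric RSV promoter fused to a truncated 5' LTR, which makes production of genomic RNA Tat-independent. It carries the Ψ packaging signal with a gag fragment, the RRE for Rev-dependent nuclear export, and the cPPT/CTS element that aids nuclear import. The downstream truncated LTR is consistent with a self-inactivating design. Within the provirus, a CMV enhancer/promoter drives an N-terminal 3xFLAG tag placed upstream of the ATP5PB coding sequence, allowing detection or immunoprecipitation with anti-FLAG antibodies. A second cassette uses the EF-1α core promoter coupled to an HTLV-1 LTR segment to express copGFP and puromycin N-acetyltransferase. The two reading frames are separated by a short unannotated interval; the table does not identify the linker, though such cassettes usually use a 2A peptide. A WPRE follows to enhance transcript stability and expression.

Transduced mammalian cells can therefore be tracked by green fluorescence and selected with puromycin. The record states the purpose simply as expressing ATP5PB, and the associated publication concerns ATP synthesis in B cell malignancies.
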