Features (pLannotate 1.2.2; 30 found; start..end, strand, type, name):
      6..232     +  promoter       RSV promoter: Rous sarcoma virus enhancer/promoter
    233..413     +  LTR            5' LTR (truncated): truncated 5' long terminal repeat (LTR) from HIV-1
    460..585     +  misc_feature   HIV-1 Ψ: packaging signal of human immunodeficiency virus type 1
    569..907     +  CDS            HIV-1 gag (fragment): gag protein from human immunodeficiency virus 1; gag
   1078..1311    +  misc_feature   RRE: The Rev response element (RRE) of HIV-1 allows for Rev-dependent mRNA export from the nucleus to the cytoplasm.
   1688..1788    +  CDS            Rev (fragment): human immunodeficiency virus 1 (HIV-1) Rev protein; rev; enhances nuclear export of unspliced and incompletely spliced viral mRNAs
   1807..1923    +  misc_feature   cPPT/CTS: central polypurine tract and central termination sequence of HIV-1
   1936..2012    +  enhancer       CMV enhancer (fragment): human cytomegalovirus immediate early enhancer
   2013..2216    +  promoter       CMV promoter: human cytomegalovirus (CMV) immediate early promoter
   2293..2355    +  CDS            3xFLAG: three tandem FLAG® epitope tags, followed by an enterokinase cleavage site
   2386..3153    +  CDS            ATP5PB: AT5F1_HUMAN - Also known as ATP5F1. Experimental evidence at protein level: Swiss-Prot protein existence level 1. Mitochondrial membrane ATP synthase (F(1)F(0) ATP synthase or Complex V) produces ATP from ADP in the presence of a proton gradient across the membrane which is generated by electron transport complexes of the respiratory chain. F-type ATPases consist of two structural domains, F(1) - containing the extramembraneous catalytic core, and F(0) - containing the membrane proton channel, linked together by a central stalk and a peripheral stalk. During catalysis, ATP synthesis in the cat
   3198..3409    +  promoter       EF-1α core promoter: core promoter for human elongation factor EF-1α
   3422..3690    +  LTR            5' LTR (truncated): truncated 5' long terminal repeat (LTR) from human T-cell leukemia virus (HTLV) type 1
   3747..4411    +  CDS            CopGFP (fragment): green fluorescent protein 2 from Pontellina plumata, also known as ppluGFP2 (Shagin et al., 2004)
   4535..5134    +  CDS            PuroR: puromycin N-acetyltransferase; pac from Streptomyces alboniger; confers resistance to puromycin
   5135..5723    +  misc_feature   WPRE: woodchuck hepatitis virus posttranscriptional regulatory element
   5718..5825    +  CDS            nef (fragment): NEF_SIVS4 - Experimental evidence at protein level: Swiss-Prot protein existence level 1. Interferes with TCR signaling from the cell membrane. Interacts with CD247/TCRZ (TCR zeta chain) and exert potent down- regulation of cell surface TCR/CD3 complexes. From Simian immunodeficiency virus (isolate F236/smH4) (SIV-sm) (Simian immunodeficiency virus sooty mangabey monkey).
   5850..6030    +  LTR            5' LTR (truncated): truncated 5' long terminal repeat (LTR) from HIV-1
   6102..6223    +  polyA_signal   SV40 poly(A) signal: SV40 polyadenylation signal
   6263..6398    +  rep_origin     SV40 ori: SV40 origin of replication
   6455..6471    -  protein_bind   lac operator: The lac repressor binds to the lac operator to inhibit transcription in E. coli. This inhibition can be relieved by adding lactose or isopropyl-β-D-thiogalactopyranoside (IPTG). lac repressor encoded by lacI
   6479..6509    -  promoter       lac promoter: promoter for the E. coli lac operon
   6524..6545    -  protein_bind   CAP binding site: CAP binding activates transcription in the presence of cAMP. E. coli catabolite activator protein
   6558..6650    -  CDS            lacI (fragment): lac repressor; lacI; The lac repressor binds to the lac operator to inhibit transcription in E. coli. This inhibition can be relieved by adding lactose or isopropyl-β-D-thiogalactopyranoside (IPTG).
   6833..7421    -  rep_origin     ori: high-copy-number ColE1/pMB1/pBR322/pUC origin of replication
   7592..8452    -  CDS            AmpR: β-lactamase; bla; confers resistance to ampicillin, carbenicillin, and related antibiotics
   8453..8557    -  promoter       AmpR promoter: bla
   8652..8687    +  CDS            rop (fragment): Rop protein, which maintains plasmids at low copy number; rop
   8789..8888    +  misc_feature   bom (fragment): basis of mobility region from pBR322
   8894..9048    -  CDS            lacZα (fragment): LacZα fragment of β-galactosidase; lacZ fragment
>Addgene plasmid #232949 | pCDH-3_Flag-ATP5PB | addgene full sequence | sequence record 465683 | Addgene NGS Result
ACGCGTGTAGTCTTATGCAATACTCTTGTAGTCTTGCAACATGGTAACGATGAGTTAGCAACATGCCTTA
CAAGGAGAGAAAAAGCACCGTGCATGCCGATTGGTGGAAGTAAGGTGGTACGATCGTGCCTTATTAGGAA
GGCAACAGACGGGTCTGACATGGATTGGACGAACCACTGAATTGCCGCATTGCAGAGATATTGTATTTAA
GTGCCTAGCTCGATACATAAACGGGTCTCTCTGGTTAGACCAGATCTGAGCCTGGGAGCTCTCTGGCTAA
CTAGGGAACCCACTGCTTAAGCCTCAATAAAGCTTGCCTTGAGTGCTTCAAGTAGTGTGTGCCCGTCTGT
TGTGTGACTCTGGTAACTAGAGATCCCTCAGACCCTTTTAGTCAGTGTGGAAAATCTCTAGCAGTGGCGC
CCGAACAGGGACTTGAAAGCGAAAGGGAAACCAGAGGAGCTCTCTCGACGCAGGACTCGGCTTGCTGAAG
CGCGCACGGCAAGAGGCGAGGGGCGGCGACTGGTGAGTACGCCAAAAATTTTGACTAGCGGAGGCTAGAA
GGAGAGAGATGGGTGCGAGAGCGTCAGTATTAAGCGGGGGAGAATTAGATCGCGATGGGAAAAAATTCGG
TTAAGGCCAGGGGGAAAGAAAAAATATAAATTAAAACATATAGTATGGGCAAGCAGGGAGCTAGAACGAT
TCGCAGTTAATCCTGGCCTGTTAGAAACATCAGAAGGCTGTAGACAAATACTGGGACAGCTACAACCATC
CCTTCAGACAGGATCAGAAGAACTTAGATCATTATATAATACAGTAGCAACCCTCTATTGTGTGCATCAA
AGGATAGAGATAAAAGACACCAAGGAAGCTTTAGACAAGATAGAGGAAGAGCAAAACAAAAGTAAGACCA
CCGCACAGCAAGCGGCCACTGATCTTCAGACCTGGAGGAGGAGATATGAGGGACAATTGGAGAAGTGAAT
TATATAAATATAAAGTAGTAAAAATTGAACCATTAGGAGTAGCACCCACCAAGGCAAAGAGAAGAGTGGT
GCAGAGAGAAAAAAGAGCAGTGGGAATAGGAGCTTTGTTCCTTGGGTTCTTGGGAGCAGCAGGAAGCACT
ATGGGCGCAGCGTCAATGACGCTGACGGTACAGGCCAGACAATTATTGTCTGGTATAGTGCAGCAGCAGA
ACAATTTGCTGAGGGCTATTGAGGCGCAACAGCATCTGTTGCAACTCACAGTCTGGGGCATCAAGCAGCT
CCAGGCAAGAATCCTGGCTGTGGAAAGATACCTAAAGGATCAACAGCTCCTGGGGATTTGGGGTTGCTCT
GGAAAACTCATTTGCACCACTGCTGTGCCTTGGAATGCTAGTTGGAGTAATAAATCTCTGGAACAGATTT
GGAATCACACGACCTGGATGGAGTGGGACAGAGAAATTAACAATTACACAAGCTTAATACACTCCTTAAT
TGAAGAATCGCAAAACCAGCAAGAAAAGAATGAACAAGAATTATTGGAATTAGATAAATGGGCAAGTTTG
TGGAATTGGTTTAACATAACAAATTGGCTGTGGTATATAAAATTATTCATAATGATAGTAGGAGGCTTGG
TAGGTTTAAGAATAGTTTTTGCTGTACTTTCTATAGTGAATAGAGTTAGGCAGGGATATTCACCATTATC
GTTTCAGACCCACCTCCCAACCCCGAGGGGACCCGACAGGCCCGAAGGAATAGAAGAAGAAGGTGGAGAG
AGAGACAGAGACAGATCCATTCGATTAGTGAACGGATCTCGACGGTATCGGTTAACTTTTAAAAGAAAAG
GGGGGATTGGGGGGTACAGTGCAGGGGAAAGAATAGTAGACATAATAGCAACAGACATACAAACTAAAGA
ATTACAAAAACAAATTACAAAATTCAAAATTTTATCGATACTAGTATTATGCCCAGTACATGACCTTATG
GGACTTTCCTACTTGGCAGTACATCTACGTATTAGTCATCGCTATTACCATGGTGATGCGGTTTTGGCAG
TACATCAATGGGCGTGGATAGCGGTTTGACTCACGGGGATTTCCAAGTCTCCACCCCATTGACGTCAATG
GGAGTTTGTTTTGGCACCAAAATCAACGGGACTTTCCAAAATGTCGTAACAACTCCGCCCCATTGACGCA
AATGGGCGGTAGGCGTGTACGGTGGGAGGTTTATATAAGCAGAGCTCGTTTAGTGAACCGTCAGATCGCC
TGGAGACGCCATCCACGCTGTTTTGACCTCCATAGAAGATTCTAGAATGGATTACAAAGACCATGACGGT
GATTATAAAGATCATGACATCGACTACAAGGATGACGATGACAAGGCTAGCGAATTCGAATTTAAATCGG
ATCCGATGCTGTCCCGGGTGGTACTTTCCGCCGCCGCCACAGCGGCCCCCTCTCTGAAGAATGCAGCCTT
CCTAGGTCCAGGGGTATTGCAGGCAACAAGGACCTTTCATACAGGGCAGCCACACCTTGTCCCTGTACCA
CCTCTTCCTGAATACGGAGGAAAAGTTCGTTATGGACTGATCCCTGAGGAATTCTTCCAGTTTCTTTATC
CTAAAACTGGTGTAACAGGACCCTATGTACTCGGAACTGGGCTTATCTTGTACGCTTTATCCAAAGAAAT
ATATGTGATTAGCGCAGAGACCTTCACTGCCCTATCAGTACTAGGTGTAATGGTCTATGGAATTAAAAAA
TATGGTCCCTTTGTTGCAGACTTTGCTGATAAACTCAATGAGCAAAAACTTGCCCAACTAGAAGAGGCGA
AGCAGGCTTCCATCCAACACATCCAGAATGCAATTGATACGGAGAAGTCACAACAGGCACTGGTTCAGAA
GCGCCATTACCTTTTTGATGTGCAAAGGAATAACATTGCTATGGCTTTGGAAGTTACTTACCGGGAACGA
CTGTATAGAGTATATAAGGAAGTAAAGAATCGCCTGGACTATCATATATCTGTGCAGAACATGATGCGTC
GAAAGGAACAAGAACACATGATAAATTGGGTGGAGAAGCACGTGGTGCAAAGCATCTCCACACAGCAGGA
AAAGGAGACAATTGCCAAGTGCATTGCGGACCTAAAGCTGCTGGCAAAGAAGGCTCAAGCACAGCCAGTT
ATGTAAGCGGCCGCGAAGGATCTGCGATCGCTCCGGTGCCCGTCAGTGGGCAGAGCGCACATCGCCCACA
GTCCCCGAGAAGTTGGGGGGAGGGGTCGGCAATTGAACGGGTGCCTAGAGAAGGTGGCGCGGGGTAAACT
GGGAAAGTGATGTCGTGTACTGGCTCCGCCTTTTTCCCGAGGGTGGGGGAGAACCGTATATAAGTGCAGT
AGTCGCCGTGAACGTTCTTTTTCGCAACGGGTTTGCCGCCAGAACACAGCTGAAGCTTCGAGGGGCTCGC
ATCTCTCCTTCACGCGCCCGCCGCCCTACCTGAGGCCGCCATCCACGCCGGTTGAGTCGCGTTCTGCCGC
CTCCCGCCTGTGGTGCCTCCTGAACTGCGTCCGCCGTCTAGGTAAGTTTAAAGCTCAGGTCGAGACCGGG
CCTTTGTCCGGCGCTCCCTTGGAGCCTACCTAGACTCAGCCGGCTCTCCACGCTTTGCCTGACCCTGCTT
GCTCAACTCTACGTCTTTGTTTCGTTTTCTGTTCTGCGCCGTTACAGATCCAAGCTGTGACCGGCGCCTA
CGCTAGACGCCACCATGGAGAGCGACGAGAGCGGCCTGCCCGCCATGGAGATCGAGTGCCGCATCACCGG
CACCCTGAACGGCGTGGAGTTCGAGCTGGTGGGCGGCGGAGAGGGCACCCCCAAGCAGGGCCGCATGACC
AACAAGATGAAGAGCACCAAAGGCGCCCTGACCTTCAGCCCCTACCTGCTGAGCCACGTGATGGGCTACG
GCTTCTACCACTTCGGCACCTACCCCAGCGGCTACGAGAACCCCTTCCTGCACGCCATCAACAACGGCGG
CTACACCAACACCCGCATCGAGAAGTACGAGGACGGCGGCGTGCTGCACGTGAGCTTCAGCTACCGCTAC
GAGGCCGGCCGCGTGATCGGCGACTTCAAGGTGGTGGGCACCGGCTTCCCCGAGGACAGCGTGATCTTCA
CCGACAAGATCATCCGCAGCAACGCCACCGTGGAGCACCTGCACCCCATGGGCGATAACGTGCTGGTGGG
CAGCTTCGCCCGCACCTTCAGCCTGCGCGACGGCGGCTACTACAGCTTCGTGGTGGACAGCCACATGCAC
TTCAAGAGCGCCATCCACCCCAGCATCCTGCAGAACGGGGGCCCCATGTTCGCCTTCCGCCGCGTGGAGG
AGCTGCACAGCAACACCGAGCTGGGCATCGTGGAGTACCAGCACGCCTTCAAGACCCCCATCGCCTTCGC
CAGATCCCGCGCTCAGTCGTCCAATTCTGCCGTGGACGGCACCGCCGGACCCGGCTCCACCGGATCTCGC
GAGGGCAGAGGAAGTCTTCTAACATGCGGTGACGTGGAGGAGAATCCCGGCCCTATGACCGAGTACAAGC
CCACGGTGCGCCTCGCCACCCGCGACGACGTCCCCAGGGCCGTACGCACCCTCGCCGCCGCGTTCGCCGA
CTACCCCGCCACGCGCCACACCGTCGATCCGGACCGCCACATCGAGCGGGTCACCGAGCTGCAAGAACTC
TTCCTCACGCGCGTCGGGCTCGACATCGGCAAGGTGTGGGTCGCGGACGACGGCGCCGCGGTGGCGGTCT
GGACCACGCCGGAGAGCGTCGAAGCGGGGGCGGTGTTCGCCGAGATCGGCCCGCGCATGGCCGAGTTGAG
CGGTTCCCGGCTGGCCGCGCAGCAACAGATGGAAGGCCTCCTGGCGCCGCACCGGCCCAAGGAGCCCGCG
TGGTTCCTGGCCACCGTCGGCGTCTCGCCCGACCACCAGGGCAAGGGTCTGGGCAGCGCCGTCGTGCTCC
CCGGAGTGGAGGCGGCCGAGCGCGCCGGGGTGCCCGCCTTCCTGGAGACCTCCGCGCCCCGCAACCTCCC
CTTCTACGAGCGGCTCGGCTTCACCGTCACCGCCGACGTCGAGGTGCCCGAAGGACCGCGCACCTGGTGC
ATGACCCGCAAGCCCGGTGCCTGAAATCAACCTCTGGATTACAAAATTTGTGAAAGATTGACTGGTATTC
TTAACTATGTTGCTCCTTTTACGCTATGTGGATACGCTGCTTTAATGCCTTTGTATCATGCTATTGCTTC
CCGTATGGCTTTCATTTTCTCCTCCTTGTATAAATCCTGGTTGCTGTCTCTTTATGAGGAGTTGTGGCCC
GTTGTCAGGCAACGTGGCGTGGTGTGCACTGTGTTTGCTGACGCAACCCCCACTGGTTGGGGCATTGCCA
CCACCTGTCAGCTCCTTTCCGGGACTTTCGCTTTCCCCCTCCCTATTGCCACGGCGGAACTCATCGCCGC
CTGCCTTGCCCGCTGCTGGACAGGGGCTCGGCTGTTGGGCACTGACAATTCCGTGGTGTTGTCGGGGAAA
TCATCGTCCTTTCCTTGGCTGCTCGCCTGTGTTGCCACCTGGATTCTGCGCGGGACGTCCTTCTGCTACG
TCCCTTCGGCCCTCAATCCAGCGGACCTTCCTTCCCGCGGCCTGCTGCCGGCTCTGCGGCCTCTTCCGCG
TCTCCGCCTTCGCCCTCAGACGAGTCGGATCTCCCTTTGGGCCGCCTCCCCGCCTGGTACCTTTAAGACC
AATGACTTACAAGGCAGCTGTAGATCTTAGCCACTTTTTAAAAGAAAAGGGGGGACTGGAAGGGCTAATT
CACTCCCAACGAAGATAAGATCTGCTTTTTGCTTGTACTGGGTCTCTCTGGTTAGACCAGATCTGAGCCT
GGGAGCTCTCTGGCTAACTAGGGAACCCACTGCTTAAGCCTCAATAAAGCTTGCCTTGAGTGCTTCAAGT
AGTGTGTGCCCGTCTGTTGTGTGACTCTGGTAACTAGAGATCCCTCAGACCCTTTTAGTCAGTGTGGAAA
ATCTCTAGCAGTAGTAGTTCATGTCATCTTATTATTCAGTATTTATAACTTGCAAAGAAATGAATATCAG
AGAGTGAGAGGAACTTGTTTATTGCAGCTTATAATGGTTACAAATAAAGCAATAGCATCACAAATTTCAC
AAATAAAGCATTTTTTTCACTGCATTCTAGTTGTGGTTTGTCCAAACTCATCAATGTATCTTATCATGTC
TGGCTCTAGCTATCCCGCCCCTAACTCCGCCCATCCCGCCCCTAACTCCGCCCAGTTCCGCCCATTCTCC
GCCCCATGGCTGACTAATTTTTTTTATTTATGCAGAGGCCGAGGCCGCCTCGGCCTCTGAGCTATTCCAG
AAGTAGTGAGGAGGCTTTTTTGGAGGCCTAGACTTTTGCAGAGACCAAATTCGTAATCATGTCATAGCTG
TTTCCTGTGTGAAATTGTTATCCGCTCACAATTCCACACAACATACGAGCCGGAAGCATAAAGTGTAAAG
CCTGGGGTGCCTAATGAGTGAGCTAACTCACATTAATTGCGTTGCGCTCACTGCCCGCTTTCCAGTCGGG
AAACCTGTCGTGCCAGCTGCATTAATGAATCGGCCAACGCGCGGGGAGAGGCGGTTTGCGTATTGGGCGC
TCTTCCGCTTCCTCGCTCACTGACTCGCTGCGCTCGGTCGTTCGGCTGCGGCGAGCGGTATCAGCTCACT
CAAAGGCGGTAATACGGTTATCCACAGAATCAGGGGATAACGCAGGAAAGAACATGTGAGCAAAAGGCCA
GCAAAAGGCCAGGAACCGTAAAAAGGCCGCGTTGCTGGCGTTTTTCCATAGGCTCCGCCCCCCTGACGAG
CATCACAAAAATCGACGCTCAAGTCAGAGGTGGCGAAACCCGACAGGACTATAAAGATACCAGGCGTTTC
CCCCTGGAAGCTCCCTCGTGCGCTCTCCTGTTCCGACCCTGCCGCTTACCGGATACCTGTCCGCCTTTCT
CCCTTCGGGAAGCGTGGCGCTTTCTCATAGCTCACGCTGTAGGTATCTCAGTTCGGTGTAGGTCGTTCGC
TCCAAGCTGGGCTGTGTGCACGAACCCCCCGTTCAGCCCGACCGCTGCGCCTTATCCGGTAACTATCGTC
TTGAGTCCAACCCGGTAAGACACGACTTATCGCCACTGGCAGCAGCCACTGGTAACAGGATTAGCAGAGC
GAGGTATGTAGGCGGTGCTACAGAGTTCTTGAAGTGGTGGCCTAACTACGGCTACACTAGAAGAACAGTA
TTTGGTATCTGCGCTCTGCTGAAGCCAGTTACCTTCGGAAAAAGAGTTGGTAGCTCTTGATCCGGCAAAC
AAACCACCGCTGGTAGCGGTGGTTTTTTTGTTTGCAAGCAGCAGATTACGCGCAGAAAAAAAGGATCTCA
AGAAGATCCTTTGATCTTTTCTACGGGGTCTGACGCTCAGTGGAACGAAAACTCACGTTAAGGGATTTTG
GTCATGAGATTATCAAAAAGGATCTTCACCTAGATCCTTTTAAATTAAAAATGAAGTTTTAAATCAATCT
AAAGTATATATGAGTAAACTTGGTCTGACAGTTACCAATGCTTAATCAGTGAGGCACCTATCTCAGCGAT
CTGTCTATTTCGTTCATCCATAGTTGCCTGACTCCCCGTCGTGTAGATAACTACGATACGGGAGGGCTTA
CCATCTGGCCCCAGTGCTGCAATGATACCGCGAGACCCACGCTCACCGGCTCCAGATTTATCAGCAATAA
ACCAGCCAGCCGGAAGGGCCGAGCGCAGAAGTGGTCCTGCAACTTTATCCGCCTCCATCCAGTCTATTAA
TTGTTGCCGGGAAGCTAGAGTAAGTAGTTCGCCAGTTAATAGTTTGCGCAACGTTGTTGCCATTGCTACA
GGCATCGTGGTGTCACGCTCGTCGTTTGGTATGGCTTCATTCAGCTCCGGTTCCCAACGATCAAGGCGAG
TTACATGATCCCCCATGTTGTGCAAAAAAGCGGTTAGCTCCTTCGGTCCTCCGATCGTTGTCAGAAGTAA
GTTGGCCGCAGTGTTATCACTCATGGTTATGGCAGCACTGCATAATTCTCTTACTGTCATGCCATCCGTA
AGATGCTTTTCTGTGACTGGTGAGTACTCAACCAAGTCATTCTGAGAATAGTGTATGCGGCGACCGAGTT
GCTCTTGCCCGGCGTCAATACGGGATAATACCGCGCCACATAGCAGAACTTTAAAAGTGCTCATCATTGG
AAAACGTTCTTCGGGGCGAAAACTCTCAAGGATCTTACCGCTGTTGAGATCCAGTTCGATGTAACCCACT
CGTGCACCCAACTGATCTTCAGCATCTTTTACTTTCACCAGCGTTTCTGGGTGAGCAAAAACAGGAAGGC
AAAATGCCGCAAAAAAGGGAATAAGGGCGACACGGAAATGTTGAATACTCATACTCTTCCTTTTTCAATA
TTATTGAAGCATTTATCAGGGTTATTGTCTCATGAGCGGATACATATTTGAATGTATTTAGAAAAATAAA
CAAATAGGGGTTCCGCGCACATTTCCCCGAAAAGTGCCACCTGACGTCTAAGAAACCATTATTATCATGA
CATTAACCTATAAAAATAGGCGTATCACGAGGCCCTTTCGTCTCGCGCGTTTCGGTGATGACGGTGAAAA
CCTCTGACACATGCAGCTCCCGGAGACGGTCACAGCTTGTCTGTAAGCGGATGCCGGGAGCAGACAAGCC
CGTCAGGGCGCGTCAGCGGGTGTTGGCGGGTGTCGGGGCTGGCTTAACTATGCGGCATCAGAGCAGATTG
TACTGAGAGTGCACCATATGCGGTGTGAAATACCGCACAGATGCGTAAGGAGAAAATACCGCATCAGGCG
CCATTCGCCATTCAGGCTGCGCAACTGTTGGGAAGGGCGATCGGTGCGGGCCTCTTCGCTATTACGCCAG
CTGGCGAAAGGGGGATGTGCTGCAAGGCGATTAAGTTGGGTAACGCCAGGGTTTTCCCAGTCACGACGTT
GTAAAACGACGGCCAGTGCCAAGCTG
